Addgene plasmid #207108: Halo-MDC1
Purpose: pHTN HaloTag CMV-neo (Promega; #G7721) based vector to express HaloTag-MDC1 in human cells.
Depositing lab: Jens Schmidt. Publication: Systematic analysis of the molecular and biophysical properties of key DNA damage response factors. Heyza JR, Mikhova M, Bahl A, Broadbent DG, Schmidt JC. Elife. 2023 Jun 21;12:e87086. doi: 10.7554/eLife.87086. PubMed 37341699.
Backbone
  Vector backbone: pHTN HaloTag CMV-neo (Promega; #G7721)
  Backbone size w/o insert (bp): 5000
  Vector type: Mammalian Expression
Growth in bacteria
  Bacterial resistance: Ampicillin, 100 μg/mL
  Growth temperature: 37°C
  Growth strain: DH5alpha
  Copy number: High Copy
Gene/Insert
  Gene/Insert name: HaloTag-MDC1
  Species: H. sapiens (human), Synthetic
  Promoter: CMV
  Tag / fusion protein: HaloTag (N terminal on insert)
  Cloning method: Gibson Cloning
  Sequencing primers: 5′ CMV-F
Terms and licenses: Academic/Nonprofit Terms; Industry Terms: Not Available to Industry
How to cite: Halo-MDC1 was a gift from Jens Schmidt (Addgene plasmid # 207108 ; http://n2t.net/addgene:207108 ; RRID:Addgene_207108)
