[The description below was written by a language model from this plasmid's Addgene catalogue record and pLannotate feature annotations shown in this document.]
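Description:
Halo-MDC1 is a mammalian expression plasmid built on the pHTN HaloTag CMV-neo backbone and designed to produce human MDC1 fused at its N terminus to HaloTag in human cells. The sequenced record is about 12.5 kb. In bacteria it is maintained as a high-copy plasmid through a ColE1/pUC-type origin and selected with ampicillin via the β-lactamase gene. A ColE1 cer site is also annotated, which helps keep the plasmid monomeric. A separate SV40 early promoter–neo cassette with a synthetic polyadenylation signal allows G418 selection of transfected mammalian cells.

The expression unit is driven by the CMV immediate-early enhancer and promoter, followed by a chimeric β-globin/immunoglobulin intron that typically improves transcript processing. A T7 promoter upstream of the coding region could also support in vitro transcription. The annotated open reading frame begins with a 3xFLAG epitope, then a loxP site, then HaloTag, a TEV protease cleavage site and the full MDC1 coding sequence, ending at an SV40 poly(A) signal. The catalogue entry mentions only the HaloTag, so the 3xFLAG and loxP elements are known from the feature table alone, and their purpose is not stated. Several short annotated fragments (SET1, large T antigen, M13 ori, bom, tnpA) look like partial matches to backbone sequence rather than functional parts.

HaloTag is a modified dehalogenase that binds chloroalkane ligands covalently, so the fusion can be labelled with fluorescent dyes or captured on resin. MDC1 is a scaffold protein recruited to DNA damage sites marked by phosphorylated H2AX. This fits the associated study of the molecular and biophysical properties of DNA damage response factors.
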