Features (pLannotate 1.2.2; 22 found; start..end, strand, type, name):
    140..517     +  enhancer       CMV enhancer: human cytomegalovirus immediate early enhancer
    519..718     +  promoter       CMV promoter: human cytomegalovirus (CMV) immediate early promoter
    857..989     +  intron         chimeric intron: chimera between introns from human β-globin and immunoglobulin heavy chain genes
   1033..1051    +  promoter       T7 promoter: promoter for bacteriophage T7 RNA polymerase
   1070..1135    +  CDS            3xFLAG: three tandem FLAG® epitope tags, followed by an enterokinase cleavage site
   1136..1169    -  protein_bind   loxP: Cre-mediated recombination occurs in the 8-bp core sequence (GCATACAT). Cre recombinase
   1178..2068    +  CDS            HaloTag®: modified bacterial dehalogenase that forms covalent bonds with chloroalkane derivatives
   2081..2101    +  CDS            TEV site: tobacco etch virus (TEV) protease recognition and cleavage site
   2120..8386    +  CDS            MDC1: MDC1_HUMAN - Also known as KIAA0170, NFBD1. Experimental evidence at protein level: Swiss-Prot protein existence level 1. Required for checkpoint mediated cell cycle arrest in response to DNA damage within both the S phase and G2/M phases of the cell cycle. May serve as a scaffold for the recruitment of DNA repair and signal transduction proteins to discrete foci of DNA damage marked by 'Ser-139' phosphorylation of histone H2AX. Also required for downstream events subsequent to the recruitment of these proteins. These include phosphorylation and activation of the ATM, CHEK1 and CHEK2 kinases,
   8400..8425    +  CDS            SET1 (fragment): solubility-enhancement tag derived from T7 phage gene 10B
   8469..8590    -  polyA_signal   SV40 poly(A) signal: SV40 polyadenylation signal
   8613..8681    -  CDS            large T antigen (fragment): large T antigen from SV40 (simian virus 40)
   8686..8718    +  rep_origin     M13 ori (fragment): M13 bacteriophage origin of replication; arrow indicates direction of (+) strand synthesis
   8719..8770    -  misc_feature   bom (fragment): basis of mobility region from pBR322
   8835..9192    +  promoter       SV40 promoter: SV40 enhancer and early promoter
   9243..10034   +  CDS            neo: KKA2_KLEPN - Also known as kan, nptII. Experimental evidence at protein level: Swiss-Prot protein existence level 1. Resistance to kanamycin, neomycin, paromomycin, ribostamycin, butirosin and gentamicin B. From Klebsiella pneumoniae.
  10101..10149   +  polyA_signal   poly(A) signal: synthetic polyadenylation signal
  10170..10262   -  CDS            tnpA (fragment): TN5P_ECOLX - Also known as tnp. Experimental evidence at protein level: Swiss-Prot protein existence level 1. Mediates transposition of transposon Tn5 by a 'cut and paste' mechanism. First, the monomeric transposase binds the 19 bp inverted DNA repeats flanking the transposon. Then, dimerization of the DNA- bound transposase creates a synaptic DNA complex. After nicking of the first DNA strand, excision of the transposon proceeds through a series of intermediates. The transposase then mediates the insertion of the transposon at a new site by strand transfer. The activity of the wild- type tran
  10305..10409   +  promoter       AmpR promoter: bla
  10410..11270   +  CDS            AmpR: β-lactamase; bla; confers resistance to ampicillin, carbenicillin, and related antibiotics
  11428..12016   -  rep_origin     ori: high-copy-number ColE1/pMB1/pBR322/pUC origin of replication
  12132..12415   +  misc_feature   cer region: ColE1-derived recombination site that helps to maintain plasmids as monomers
>Addgene plasmid #207108 | Halo-MDC1 | addgene full sequence | sequence record 432395 | Addgene NGS Result
TCAATATTGGCCATTAGCCATATTATTCATTGGTTATATAGCATAAATCAATATTGGCTATTGGCCATTG
CATACGTTGTATCTATATCATAATATGTACATTTATATTGGCTCATGTCCAATATGACCGCCATGTTGGC
ATTGATTATTGACTAGTTATTAATAGTAATCAATTACGGGGTCATTAGTTCATAGCCCATATATGGAGTT
CCGCGTTACATAACTTACGGTAAATGGCCCGCCTGGCTGACCGCCCAACGACCCCCGCCCATTGACGTCA
ATAATGACGTATGTTCCCATAGTAACGCCAATAGGGACTTTCCATTGACGTCAATGGGTGGAGTATTTAC
GGTAAACTGCCCACTTGGCAGTACATCAAGTGTATCATATGCCAAGTCCGCCCCCTATTGACGTCAATGA
CGGTAAATGGCCCGCCTGGCATTATGCCCAGTACATGACCTTACGGGACTTTCCTACTTGGCAGTACATC
TACGTATTAGTCATCGCTATTACCATGGTGATGCGGTTTTGGCAGTACACCAATGGGCGTGGATAGCGGT
TTGACTCACGGGGATTTCCAAGTCTCCACCCCATTGACGTCAATGGGAGTTTGTTTTGGCACCAAAATCA
ACGGGACTTTCCAAAATGTCGTAATAACCCCGCCCCGTTGACGCAAATGGGCGGTAGGCGTGTACGGTGG
GAGGTCTATATAAGCAGAGCTGGTTTAGTGAACCGTCAGATCACTAGAAGCTTTATTGCGGTAGTTTATC
ACAGTTAAATTGCTAACGCAGTCAGTGCTTCTGACACAACAGTCTCGAACTTAAGCTGCAGAAGTTGGTC
GTGAGGCACTGGGCAGGTAAGTATCAAGGTTACAAGACAGGTTTAAGGAGACCAATAGAAACTGGGCTTG
TCGAGACAGAGAAGACTCTTGCGTTTCTGATAGGCACCTATTGGTCTTACTGACATCCACTTTGCCTTTC
TCTCCACAGGTGTCCACTCCCAGTTCAATTACAGCTCTTAAGGCTAGAGTATTAATACGACTCACTATAG
GGCTAGCAAAGCCACCATGGACTACAAAGACCATGACGGTGATTATAAAGATCATGATATCGATTACAAG
GATGACGATGACAAGATAACTTCGTATAATGTATGCTATACGAAGTTATCCGGTACCATGGCAGAAATCG
GTACTGGCTTTCCATTCGACCCCCATTATGTGGAAGTCCTGGGCGAGCGCATGCACTACGTCGATGTTGG
TCCGCGCGATGGCACCCCTGTGCTGTTCCTGCACGGTAACCCGACCTCCTCCTACGTGTGGCGCAACATC
ATCCCGCATGTTGCACCGACCCATCGCTGCATTGCTCCAGACCTGATCGGTATGGGCAAATCCGACAAAC
CAGACCTGGGTTATTTCTTCGACGACCACGTCCGCTTCATGGATGCCTTCATCGAAGCCCTGGGTCTGGA
AGAGGTCGTCCTGGTCATTCACGACTGGGGCTCCGCTCTGGGTTTCCACTGGGCCAAGCGCAATCCAGAG
CGCGTCAAAGGTATTGCATTTATGGAGTTCATCCGCCCTATCCCGACCTGGGACGAATGGCCAGAATTTG
CCCGCGAGACCTTCCAGGCCTTCCGCACCACCGACGTCGGCCGCAAGCTGATCATCGATCAGAACGTTTT
TATCGAGGGTACGCTGCCGATGGGTGTCGTCCGCCCGCTGACTGAAGTCGAGATGGACCATTACCGCGAG
CCGTTCCTGAATCCTGTTGACCGCGAGCCACTGTGGCGCTTCCCAAACGAGCTGCCAATCGCCGGTGAGC
CAGCGAACATCGTCGCGCTGGTCGAAGAATACATGGACTGGCTGCACCAGTCCCCTGTCCCGAAGCTGCT
GTTCTGGGGCACCCCAGGCGTTCTGATCCCACCGGCCGAAGCCGCTCGCCTGGCCAAAAGCCTGCCTAAC
TGCAAGGCTGTGGACATCGGCCCGGGTCTGAATCTGCTGCAAGAAGACAACCCGGACCTGATCGGCAGCG
AGATCGCGCGCTGGCTGTCGACGCTCGAGATTTCCGGCGAGCCAACCACTGAGGATCTGTACTTTCAGAG
CGATAACGCGATCGCTTCCATGGAGGACACCCAGGCTATTGACTGGGATGTTGAAGAAGAGGAGGAGACA
GAGCAATCCAGTGAATCCTTGAGGTGTAACGTGGAGCCAGTAGGGCGGCTACATATCTTTAGTGGTGCCC
ATGGACCAGAAAAAGATTTCCCACTACACCTCGGGAAGAATGTGGTAGGCCGAATGCCTGACTGCTCTGT
GGCCCTGCCCTTTCCATCTATCTCCAAACAACATGCAGAGATTGAAATCTTAGCCTGGGACAAGGCACCT
ATCCTCCGAGACTGTGGGAGCCTTAATGGTACTCAAATCCTGAGACCTCCTAAGGTTTTGAGCCCTGGGG
TGAGTCACCGTCTGAGGGACCAGGAATTGATTCTCTTTGCTGACTTGCTCTGCCAGTACCATCGCCTGGA
TGTCTCTCTGCCCTTTGTCTCCCGGGGCCCTCTGACAGTAGAAGAGACACCCAGAGTACAGGGAGAAACT
CAACCCCAGAGGCTTCTGTTGGCTGAGGACTCGGAGGAGGAAGTAGATTTTCTTTCTGAAAGGCGTATGG
TAAAAAAATCAAGGACCACATCTTCCTCTGTGATAGTTCCAGAGAGTGATGAAGAGGGGCATTCCCCGGT
CCTGGGCGGCCTTGGGCCGCCTTTTGCCTTCAATTTGAACAGTGACACAGATGTGGAAGAAGGTCAGCAA
CCAGCCACAGAGGAGGCCTCCTCAGCTGCCAGAAGAGGTGCCACTGTAGAGGCAAAGCAGTCTGAAGCTG
AAGTTGTAACTGAAATCCAGCTTGAAAAGGATCAGCCTTTAGTGAAGGAGAGGGACAATGATACAAAAGT
CAAGAGGGGTGCAGGGAATGGGGTGGTTCCAGCTGGGGTGATTCTGGAGAGGAGCCAACCTCCTGGAGAG
GACAGTGACACAGATGTGGATGATGACAGCAGGCCTCCTGGAAGGCCAGCTGAGGTCCATTTGGAAAGGG
CTCAGCCTTTTGGCTTCATCGACAGCGACACTGATGCGGAAGAAGAGAGGATCCCAGCAACCCCAGTTGT
CATTCCTATGAAGAAGAGGAAGATCTTCCATGGAGTAGGTACAAGGGGTCCTGGAGCACCAGGCCTGGCC
CATCTGCAGGAGAGCCAGGCTGGTAGTGATACAGATGTGGAAGAAGGCAAGGCCCCACAGGCTGTCCCTC
TGGAGAAAAGCCAAGCTTCCATGGTTATCAACAGCGATACAGATGACGAGGAAGAAGTCTCAGCAGCGCT
GACTTTGGCACATCTGAAAGAGAGCCAGCCTGCTATATGGAACAGAGATGCAGAAGAGGACATGCCCCAA
CGTGTGGTCCTTCTGCAGCGAAGCCAAACCACCACTGAGAGAGACAGTGACACAGACGTGGAGGAGGAAG
AGCTCCCAGTGGAAAATAGAGAAGCTGTCCTCAAGGATCACACAAAGATTAGAGCCCTTGTTAGAGCACA
TTCAGAAAAGGACCAACCTCCTTTTGGGGACAGTGATGACAGTGTGGAAGCAGATAAGAGCTCACCTGGG
ATCCACCTGGAGAGAAGCCAAGCCTCCACCACAGTGGACATCAACACACAAGTGGAGAAGGAAGTCCCGC
CAGGGTCAGCCATTATGCATATAAAGAAGCATCAGGTGTCTGTGGAGGGGACAAATCAAACAGATGTGAA
AGCAGTTGGGGGACCAGCAAAGCTGCTTGTGGTATCTCTAGAGGAAGCCTGGCCTCTGCATGGGGACTGT
GAAACAGATGCAGAGGAGGGCACCTCCCTAACAGCCTCAGTAGTTGCAGATGTAAGAAAGAGCCAGCTTC
CAGCAGAAGGGGATGCTGGGGCAGAGTGGGCTGCAGCTGTTCTTAAGCAGGAGAGAGCTCATGAGGTGGG
GGCCCAGGGTGGGCCACCTGTGGCACAAGTGGAGCAGGACCTCCCTATCTCAAGAGAGAACCTCACAGAT
CTGGTGGTGGACACAGACACTCTAGGGGAATCCACCCAGCCACAGAGAGAGGGAGCCCAGGTCCCCACAG
GAAGGGAGAGAGAACAACATGTGGGTGGGACCAAGGACTCTGAAGACAACTATGGTGATTCTGAAGATCT
GGACCTACAAGCTACCCAGTGCTTTCTGGAGAATCAGGGCCTGGAAGCAGTCCAGAGCATGGAGGATGAA
CCTACCCAGGCCTTCATGTTGACTCCACCCCAAGAGCTTGGCCCTTCCCATTGCAGCTTCCAGACAACAG
GTACCCTAGATGAACCATGGGAGGTCCTGGCTACACAGCCATTCTGTCTGAGAGAGTCTGAGGACTCTGA
GACCCAGCCTTTTGACACGCACCTTGAGGCCTATGGACCTTGCCTGTCTCCACCTAGGGCAATACCAGGA
GACCAACATCCAGAGAGCCCAGTTCACACAGAGCCAATGGGGATTCAAGGCAGAGGGAGGCAGACTGTGG
ATAAAGTCATGGGTATACCAAAAGAAACAGCAGAGAGGGTGGGCCCTGAGAGAGGGCCATTGGAGAGAGA
AACTGAGAAACTGCTACCAGAAAGACAGACAGATGTGACAGGAGAGGAAGAATTAACCAAGGGGAAACAG
GACAGAGAACAAAAACAGTTGTTAGCTAGAGACACCCAGAGACAAGAATCTGACAAAAATGGGGAAAGTG
CAAGTCCTGAAAGAGATAGGGAGAGTTTGAAGGTAGAAATTGAGACATCTGAGGAAATACAAGAGAAACA
AGTACAGAAGCAGACCCTTCCAAGCAAAGCATTTGAGAGAGAAGTAGAGAGACCAGTAGCAAACAGAGAG
TGCGATCCAGCCGAGTTAGAAGAGAAGGTGCCCAAAGTGATCCTGGAGAGAGATACACAGAGAGGGGAGC
CAGAGGGAGGGAGCCAGGACCAGAAAGGGCAGGCCTCCAGCCCAACACCAGAGCCTGGGGTGGGGGCGGG
GGACCTTCCGGGACCTACCTCAGCCCCCGTACCTTCTGGGAGCCAGTCAGGTGGAAGGGGATCCCCAGTG
AGCCCCAGGAGGCATCAGAAAGGCCTCCTGAATTGCAAGATGCCACCTGCTGAGAAGGCTTCCAGGATCA
GAGCTGCTGAGAAGGTTTCCAGGGGCGATCAGGAATCTCCAGATGCTTGTCTGCCTCCTGCAGTACCTGA
AGCCCCAGCCCCACCCCAAAAGCCCCTTAACTCTCAGAGCCAGAAACATCTTGCACCTCCGCCCCTTCTT
TCTCCCCTTTTACCTTCTATCAAGCCAACCGTTCGTAAGACCAGGCAAGATGGGAGTCAGGAAGCTCCAG
AGGCTCCCTTGTCCTCAGAGCTGGAGCCTTTCCACCCAAAGCCTAAAATTAGAACTCGGAAGTCCTCCAG
AATGACACCCTTTCCAGCTACCTCTGCTGCCCCTGAGCCCCACCCTTCCACCTCCACAGCCCAGCCAGTC
ACTCCCAAGCCCACATCTCAGGCCACTAGGAGCAGGACAAATAGGTCCTCTGTCAAGACCCCTGAACCAG
TTGTCCCCACAGCCCCTGAGCTCCAGCCTTCCACCTCCACAGACCAGCCTGTCACCTCTGAGCCCACATC
TCAGGTTACTAGGGGAAGAAAAAGTAGATCCTCTGTCAAGACCCCTGAAACAGTTGTGCCCACAGCCCTT
GAGCTCCAGCCTTCCACCTCCACCGACCGACCTGTCACCTCTGAACCCACCTCTCAGGCTACTAGGGGAA
GAAAAAATAGATCCTCTGTCAAGACCCCTGAACCAGTTGTCCCCACAGCCCCTGAGCTCCAGCCTTCCAC
CTCCACAGACCAGCCTGTCACTTCTGAGCCCACATATCAGGCTACTAGGGGAAGAAAAAATAGATCCTCT
GTCAAGACCCCTGAACCAGTTGTGCCCACAGCCCCTGAGCTCCGGCCTTCCACCTCCACAGACCGACCTG
TCACCCCCAAGCCCACATCTCGGACCACTAGGAGCAGGACAAATATGTCCTCTGTCAAGACCCCTGAAAC
AGTTGTCCCCACAGCCCCTGAGCTCCAGATTTCCACCTCCACAGACCAACCTGTCACCCCTAAGCCCACA
TCTCGGACCACTAGGAGCAGGACAAATATGTCCTCTGTGAAGAACCCTGAATCAACTGTCCCTATAGCCC
CTGAGCTCCCACCTTCCACCTCCACAGAGCAGCCTGTCACCCCTGAGCCCACATCTCGGGCTACTAGGGG
AAGAAAAAATAGATCCTCTGGCAAGACCCCTGAAACACTTGTCCCCACAGCCCCTAAGCTCGAGCCTTCC
ACTTCCACAGACCAACCTGTCACTCCTGAGCCCACATCTCAGGCCACCAGGGGCAGGACAAATAGGTCCT
CTGTGAAGACCCCTGAAACAGTTGTCCCCACAGCCCCTGAGCTCCAGCCTTCCACCTCCACAGACCAGCC
TGTTACCCCTGAGCCTACGTCTCAGGCTACTAGGGGAAGAACAGATAGATCCTCTGTCAAGACTCCTGAA
ACAGTTGTCCCCACAGCCCCTGAGCTACAGGCTTCCGCCTCCACAGACCAGCCTGTCACCTCTGAGCCCA
CATCTCGGACCACTAGGGGAAGAAAAAATCGGTCCTCTGTCAAGACCCCTGAAACAGTTGTGCCCGCAGC
CCCTGAGCTCCAGCCTCCCACCTCCACAGACCGACCTGTCACCCCTGAGCCCACATCTCGGGCCACTAGG
GGCAGGACAAATAGGTCCTCTGTCAAGACCCCTGAATCAATTGTCCCTATAGCCCCTGAGCTTCAGCCTT
CCACCTCCAGAAACCAGCTTGTCACCCCTGAGCCCACATCTCGGGCCACTAGGTGCAGGACAAATAGGTC
CTCTGTCAAGACCCCTGAGCCAGTTGTCCCCACAGCCCCTGAGCCCCATCCTACCACCTCCACAGACCAG
CCTGTCACCCCCAAGCTCACATCTAGGGCCACTAGGAGAAAGACAAATAGGTCCTCTGTCAAGACTCCCA
AACCAGTTGAACCAGCAGCCTCTGATCTTGAGCCTTTTACCCCCACAGACCAGTCCGTCACCCCTGAGGC
CATAGCTCAGGGTGGTCAGAGCAAAACACTGAGGTCTTCCACAGTAAGAGCTATGCCGGTTCCTACCACC
CCTGAATTCCAATCTCCTGTCACCACAGACCAGCCTATTTCCCCTGAGCCTATTACTCAACCCAGTTGCA
TCAAGAGGCAGAGAGCCGCTGGGAACCCTGGCTCCCTCGCAGCTCCCATTGACCATAAGCCTTGCTCTGC
ACCCTTGGAACCTAAATCCCAGGCCTCAAGGAACCAAAGATGGGGAGCAGTGAGAGCAGCTGAATCCCTT
ACAGCCATTCCTGAGCCTGCCTCTCCCCAGCTTCTTGAGACACCAATTCATGCCTCCCAGATCCAAAAGG
TGGAACCAGCAGGTAGATCTAGGTTCACCCCGGAGCTCCAGCCTAAGGCCTCTCAAAGCCGCAAGAGGTC
TTTAGCTACCATGGATTCACCACCACATCAAAAACAGCCCCAAAGAGGGGAAGTCTCCCAGAAGACAGTG
ATTATCAAGGAAGAGGAAGAAGATACTGCAGAGAAGCCAGGGAAGGAAGAGGATGTCGTGACTCCAAAAC
CAGGCAAGAGAAAGAGAGACCAGGCAGAGGAGGAGCCCAACAGAATACCAAGCCGCAGCCTCCGACGGAC
CAAACTTAACCAAGAATCAACAGCCCCCAAAGTGCTCTTCACAGGAGTGGTGGATGCTCGGGGAGAGCGG
GCTGTGCTGGCACTGGGGGGAAGTCTGGCTGGTTCAGCGGCAGAGGCTTCCCACCTGGTCACTGATCGCA
TCCGCCGGACAGTCAAGTTCCTGTGTGCCCTGGGGCGGGGAATCCCCATTCTGTCCCTGGACTGGCTGCA
TCAGTCCCGCAAGGCTGGTTTCTTCTTACCCCCGGATGAATATGTGGTGACCGACCCTGAGCAAGAGAAG
AACTTTGGCTTTAGCCTTCAAGACGCACTGAGCAGGGCTCGGGAGCGAAGGCTGCTAGAGGGCTATGAGA
TCTATGTGACCCCTGGAGTCCAGCCACCACCACCTCAGATGGGAGAGATTATTAGCTGCTGTGGAGGCAC
ATACCTACCCAGCATGCCTCGGTCCTATAAGCCTCAGAGAGTTGTGATCACATGCCCTCAGGACTTCCCT
CATTGCTCCATTCCACTACGGGTTGGGCTGCCCCTCCTCTCGCCTGAGTTCCTGCTGACTGGAGTGCTGA
AGCAGGAAGCCAAGCCAGAGGCCTTTGTCCTCTCCCCTTTGGAGATGTCATCCACCTGAGCGGCCGCTTG
CTGAGTTGGCTGCTGCCACCGCTGAGCAATAACTAGCATAACCCCTTGGCCGCTTCGAGCAGACATGATA
AGATACATTGATGAGTTTGGACAAACCACAACTAGAATGCAGTGAAAAAAATGCTTTATTTGTGAAATTT
GTGATGCTATTGCTTTATTTGTAACCATTATAAGCTGCAATAAACAAGTTAACAACAACAATTGCATTCA
TTTTATGTTTCAGGTTCAGGGGGAGATGTGGGAGGTTTTTTTAAGCAAGTAAAACCTCTACAAATGTGGT
AAAATCGAATTTTAACAAAATATTAACGCTTACAATTTCCTGATGCGGTATTTTCTCCTTACGCATCTGT
GCGGTATTTCACACCGCATACGCGGATCTGCGCAGCACCATGGCCTGAAATAACCTCTGAAAGAGGAACT
TGGTTAGGTACCTTCTGAGGCGGAAAGAACCAGCTGTGGAATGTGTGTCAGTTAGGGTGTGGAAAGTCCC
CAGGCTCCCCAGCAGGCAGAAGTATGCAAAGCATGCATCTCAATTAGTCAGCAACCAGGTGTGGAAAGTC
CCCAGGCTCCCCAGCAGGCAGAAGTATGCAAAGCATGCATCTCAATTAGTCAGCAACCATAGTCCCGCCC
CTAACTCCGCCCATCCCGCCCCTAACTCCGCCCAGTTCCGCCCATTCTCCGCCCCATGGCTGACTAATTT
TTTTTATTTATGCAGAGGCCGAGGCCGCCTCGGCCTCTGAGCTATTCCAGAAGTAGTGAGGAGGCTTTTT
TGGAGGCCTAGGCTTTTGCAAAAAGCTTGATTCTTCTGACACAACAGTCTCGAACTTAAGGCTAGAGCCA
CCATGATTGAACAAGATGGATTGCACGCAGGTTCTCCGGCCGCTTGGGTGGAGAGGCTATTCGGCTATGA
CTGGGCACAACAGACAATCGGCTGCTCTGATGCCGCCGTGTTCCGGCTGTCAGCGCAGGGGCGCCCGGTT
CTTTTTGTCAAGACCGACCTGTCCGGTGCCCTGAATGAACTGCAGGACGAGGCAGCGCGGCTATCGTGGC
TGGCCACGACGGGCGTTCCTTGCGCAGCTGTGCTCGACGTTGTCACTGAAGCGGGAAGGGACTGGCTGCT
ATTGGGCGAAGTGCCGGGGCAGGATCTCCTGTCATCTCACCTTGCTCCTGCCGAGAAAGTATCCATCATG
GCTGATGCAATGCGGCGGCTGCATACGCTTGATCCGGCTACCTGCCCATTCGACCACCAAGCGAAACATC
GCATCGAGCGAGCACGTACTCGGATGGAAGCCGGTCTTGTCGATCAGGATGATCTGGACGAAGAGCATCA
GGGGCTCGCGCCAGCCGAACTGTTCGCCAGGCTCAAGGCGCGCATGCCCGACGGCGAGGATCTCGTCGTG
ACCCATGGCGATGCCTGCTTGCCGAATATCATGGTGGAAAATGGCCGCTTTTCTGGATTCATCGACTGTG
GCCGGCTGGGTGTGGCGGACCGCTATCAGGACATAGCGTTGGCTACCCGTGATATTGCTGAAGAGCTTGG
CGGCGAATGGGCTGACCGCTTCCTCGTGCTTTACGGTATCGCCGCTCCCGATTCGCAGCGCATCGCCTTC
TATCGCCTTCTTGACGAGTTCTTCTGAGCGGGACTCTGGGGTTCGAAATGACCGACCAAGCGACGCCCAA
CCTGCCATCACGATGGCCGCAATAAAATATCTTTATTTTCATTACATCTGTGTGTTGGTTTTTTGTGTGA
ATCGATAGCGATAAGGATCCTCTTTGCGCTTGCGTTTTCCCTTGTCCAGATAGCCCAGTAGCTGACATTC
ATCCGGGGTCAGCACCGTTTCTGCGGACTGGCTTTCTACGTAATGGTTTCTTAGACGTCAGGTGGCACTT
TTCGGGGAAATGTGCGCGGAACCCCTATTTGTTTATTTTTCTAAATACATTCAAATATGTATCCGCTCAT
GAGACAATAACCCTGATAAATGCTTCAATAATATTGAAAAAGGAAGAGTATGAGTATTCAACATTTCCGT
GTCGCCCTTATTCCCTTTTTTGCGGCATTTTGCCTTCCTGTTTTTGCTCACCCAGAAACGCTGGTGAAAG
TAAAAGATGCTGAAGATCAGTTGGGTGCACGAGTGGGTTACATCGAACTGGATCTCAACAGCGGTAAGAT
CCTTGAGAGTTTTCGCCCCGAAGAACGTTTTCCAATGATGAGCACTTTCAAAGTTCTGCTATGTGGCGCG
GTATTATCCCGTATTGACGCCGGGCAAGAGCAACTCGGTCGCCGCATACACTATTCTCAGAATGACTTGG
TTGAGTACTCACCAGTCACAGAAAAGCATCTTACGGATGGCATGACAGTAAGAGAATTATGCAGTGCTGC
CATAACCATGAGTGATAACACTGCGGCCAACTTACTTCTGACAACTATCGGAGGACCGAAGGAGCTAACC
GCTTTTTTGCACAACATGGGGGATCATGTAACTCGCCTTGATCGTTGGGAACCGGAGCTGAATGAAGCCA
TACCAAACGACGAGCGTGACACCACGATGCCTGTAGCAATGGCAACAACGTTGCGCAAACTATTAACTGG
CGAACTACTTACTCTAGCTTCCCGGCAACAATTAATAGACTGGATGGAGGCGGATAAAGTTGCAGGACCA
CTTCTGCGCTCGGCCCTTCCGGCTGGCTGGTTTATTGCTGATAAATCTGGAGCCGGTGAGCGTGGGTCTC
GCGGTATCATTGCAGCACTGGGGCCAGATGGTAAGCCCTCCCGTATCGTAGTTATCTACACGACGGGGAG
TCAGGCAACTATGGATGAACGAAATAGACAGATCGCTGAGATAGGTGCCTCACTGATTAAGCATTGGTAA
TTCGAAATGACCGACCAAGCGACGCCCAACCGGTATCAGCTCACTCAAAGGCGGTAATACGGTTATCCAC
AGAATCAGGGGATAACGCAGGAAAGAACATGTGAGCAAAAGGCCAGCAAAAGGCCAGGAACCGTAAAAAG
GCCGCGTTGCTGGCGTTTTTCCATAGGCTCCGCCCCCCTGACGAGCATCACAAAAATCGACGCTCAAGTC
AGAGGTGGCGAAACCCGACAGGACTATAAAGATACCAGGCGTTTCCCCCTGGAAGCTCCCTCGTGCGCTC
TCCTGTTCCGACCCTGCCGCTTACCGGATACCTGTCCGCCTTTCTCCCTTCGGGAAGCGTGGCGCTTTCT
CATAGCTCACGCTGTAGGTATCTCAGTTCGGTGTAGGTCGTTCGCTCCAAGCTGGGCTGTGTGCACGAAC
CCCCCGTTCAGCCCGACCGCTGCGCCTTATCCGGTAACTATCGTCTTGAGTCCAACCCGGTAAGACACGA
CTTATCGCCACTGGCAGCAGCCACTGGTAACAGGATTAGCAGAGCGAGGTATGTAGGCGGTGCTACAGAG
TTCTTGAAGTGGTGGCCTAACTACGGCTACACTAGAAGGACAGTATTTGGTATCTGCGCTCTGCTGAAGC
CAGTTACCTTCGGAAAAAGAGTTGGTAGCTCTTGATCCGGCAAACAAACCACCGCTGGTAGCGGTGGTTT
TTTTGTTTGCAAGCAGCAGATTACGCGCAGAAAAAAAGGATTTCAAGAAGATCCTTTGATCTTTTCTACG
GGGTCTGACGCTCAGTGGAACGAAAACTCACGTTAAGGGATTTTGGTCATGAGATTATCAAAAAGGATCT
TCACCTAGATCCTTTTATAGTCCGGAAATACAGGAACGCACGCTGGATGGCCCTTCGCTGGGATGGTGAA
ACCATGAAAAATGGCAGCTTCAGTGGATTAAGTGGGGGTAATGTGGCCTGTACCCTCTGGTTGCATAGGT
ATTCATACGGTTAAAATTTATCAGGCGCGATTGCGGCAGTTTTTCGGGTGGTTTGTTGCCATTTTTACCT
GTCTGCTGCCGTGATCGCGCTGAACGCGTTTTAGCGGTGCGTACAATTAAGGGATTATGGTAAATCCACT
TACTGTCTGCCCTCGTAGCCATCGAGATAAACCGCAGTACTCCGGCCACGATGCGTCCGGCGTAGAGGAT
CGAGATCT
